Addgene plasmid #138484: pGEX4T1-Rpb4/7
Purpose: Expresses GST-tagged Rpb4 and His-tagged Rpb7 in bacteria
Depositing lab: Britt Glaunsinger. Depositing organization: University of California, Berkeley. Publication: The gammaherpesviral TATA-box-binding protein directly interacts with the CTD of host RNA Pol II to direct late gene transcription. Castaneda AF, Didychuk AL, Louder RK, McCollum CO, Davis ZH, Nogales E, Glaunsinger BA. PLoS Pathog. 2020 Sep 4;16(9):e1008843. doi: 10.1371/journal.ppat.1008843. eCollection 2020 Sep. PubMed 32886723.
Backbone
  Vector backbone: pGEX-4T-1
  Backbone manufacturer: GE Healthcare
  Backbone size w/o insert (bp): 4946
  Total vector size (bp): 5941
  Vector type: Bacterial Expression
Growth in bacteria
  Bacterial resistance: Ampicillin, 100 μg/mL
  Growth temperature: 37°C
  Growth strain: DH5alpha
  Copy number: Unknown
Gene/Insert 1
  Gene/Insert name: Rpb4
  Species: H. sapiens (human)
  Insert size (bp): 429
  Entrez Gene: POLR2D (a.k.a. HSRBP4, HSRPB4, RBP4, RPB16, RPB4)
  Promoter: tac
  Tag / fusion protein: GST (N terminal on backbone)
  Cloning method: Restriction Enzyme; 5′ cloning site BamHI (not destroyed); 3′ cloning site BamHI (not destroyed)
  Sequencing primers: 5′ GGGCTGGCAAGCCACGTTTGGTG; 3′ CCGGGAGCTGCATGTGTCAGAGG
Gene/Insert 2
  Gene/Insert name: Rpb7
  Species: H. sapiens (human)
  Insert size (bp): 516
  Entrez Gene: POLR2G (a.k.a. RPB19, RPB7, hRPB19, hsRPB7)
  Promoter: tac
  Tag / fusion protein: 6xHis (C terminal on insert)
  Cloning method: Restriction Enzyme; 5′ cloning site EcoRI (not destroyed); 3′ cloning site NotI (not destroyed)
  Sequencing primers: 5′ GGGCTGGCAAGCCACGTTTGGTG; 3′ CCGGGAGCTGCATGTGTCAGAGG
Terms and licenses: Academic/Nonprofit Terms; Industry Terms: Not Available to Industry
How to cite: pGEX4T1-Rpb4/7 was a gift from Britt Glaunsinger (Addgene plasmid # 138484 ; http://n2t.net/addgene:138484 ; RRID:Addgene_138484)
