[The description below was written by a language model from this plasmid's Addgene catalogue record and pLannotate feature annotations shown in this document.]
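Description:
pGEX4T1-Rpb4/7 is a bacterial co-expression plasmid built on the pGEX-4T-1 backbone, about 5.9 kb in total, designed to produce the two subunits of the human RNA polymerase II Rpb4/7 subcomplex together in E. coli. It is maintained through a ColE1/pMB1-type origin of replication and selected with ampicillin via the β-lactamase (AmpR) gene. The backbone also carries its own lacI gene with its promoter, so the lac repressor is supplied from the plasmid itself, along with remnants typical of this vector family (a lac promoter/lacZα segment and short rop and bom fragments).

Expression is driven by the tac promoter, a strong trp/lac hybrid, followed by a lac operator, which keeps transcription repressed until it is relieved with IPTG. Downstream lies the Schistosoma japonicum glutathione S-transferase coding sequence, joined at a BamHI site to human Rpb4 (POLR2D), giving an N-terminally GST-tagged Rpb4. Human Rpb7 (POLR2G), cloned between EcoRI and NotI and carrying a C-terminal 6xHis tag according to the record, sits a short distance further downstream as a separate annotated coding sequence. No second promoter is annotated between the two genes, consistent with both being listed under tac and transcribed as a single message. The record does not describe how translation of Rpb7 is initiated, and the His tag itself is not annotated in the feature table.

The orthogonal GST and His tags allow the Rpb4/7 heterodimer to be recovered by affinity purification on either subunit. The associated publication concerns interactions between a gammaherpesviral TATA-box-binding protein and host RNA polymerase II, suggesting use of the recombinant subcomplex in protein interaction studies.
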