Features (pLannotate 1.2.2; 18 found; start..end, strand, type, name):
      8..24      +  protein_bind   lac operator: The lac repressor binds to the lac operator to inhibit transcription in E. coli. This inhibition can be relieved by adding lactose or isopropyl-β-D-thiogalactopyranoside (IPTG). lac repressor encoded by lacI
     47..700     +  CDS            GST26_SCHJA: Experimental evidence at protein level: Swiss-Prot protein existence level 1. GST isoenzymes appear to play a central role in the parasite detoxification system. Other functions are also suspected including a role in increasing the solubility of haematin in the parasite gut. From Schistosoma japonicum (Blood fluke).
    725..1150    +  CDS            POLR2D: RPB4_HUMAN - Experimental evidence at protein level: Swiss-Prot protein existence level 1. DNA-dependent RNA polymerase catalyzes the transcription of DNA into RNA using the four ribonucleoside triphosphates as substrates. Component of RNA polymerase II which synthesizes mRNA precursors and many functional non-coding RNAs. Pol II is the central component of the basal RNA polymerase II transcription machinery. It is composed of mobile elements that move relative to each other. RPB4 is part of a subcomplex with RPB7 that binds to a pocket formed by RPB1, RPB2 and RPB6 at the base of the clamp el
   1183..1698    +  CDS            POLR2G (sequence withheld): RPB7_BOVIN - Experimental evidence at protein level: Swiss-Prot protein existence level 1. DNA-dependent RNA polymerase catalyzes the transcription of DNA into RNA using the four ribonucleoside triphosphates as substrates. Component of RNA polymerase II which synthesizes mRNA precursors and many functional non-coding RNAs. Pol II is the central component of the basal RNA polymerase II transcription machinery. It is composed of mobile elements that move relative to each other. RPB7 is part of a subcomplex with RPB4 that binds to a pocket formed by RPB1, RPB2 and RPB6 at the base of the clamp el
   1747..1786    +  CDS            rop (fragment): Rop protein, which maintains plasmids at low copy number; rop
   1888..1928    +  misc_feature   bom (fragment): basis of mobility region from pBR322
   2033..2137    +  promoter       AmpR promoter: bla
   2138..2998    +  CDS            AmpR: β-lactamase; bla; confers resistance to ampicillin, carbenicillin, and related antibiotics
   3169..3757    +  rep_origin     ori: high-copy-number ColE1/pMB1/pBR322/pUC origin of replication
   3943..3994    -  misc_feature   bom (fragment): basis of mobility region from pBR322
   4001..4078    +  promoter       lacI promoter: lacI
   4079..5161    +  CDS            lacI: lac repressor; lacI; The lac repressor binds to the lac operator to inhibit transcription in E. coli. This inhibition can be relieved by adding lactose or isopropyl-β-D-thiogalactopyranoside (IPTG).
   5174..5195    +  protein_bind   CAP binding site: CAP binding activates transcription in the presence of cAMP. E. coli catabolite activator protein
   5210..5240    +  promoter       lac promoter: promoter for the E. coli lac operon
   5248..5264    +  protein_bind   lac operator: The lac repressor binds to the lac operator to inhibit transcription in E. coli. This inhibition can be relieved by adding lactose or isopropyl-β-D-thiogalactopyranoside (IPTG). lac repressor encoded by lacI
   5284..5457    +  CDS            lacZα: LacZα fragment of β-galactosidase; lacZ fragment
   5721..5837    -  CDS            yciV (fragment): RNAAM_ECOLI - Also known as trpH From Escherichia coli (strain K12).
   5913..5941    +  promoter       tac promoter: strong E. coli promoter; hybrid between the trp and lac UV5 promoters
>Addgene plasmid #138484 | pGEX4T1-Rpb4/7 | addgene full sequence | sequence record 272902 | Addgene NGS Result
TGTGGAATTGTGAGCGGATAACAATTTCACACAGGAAACAGTATTCATGTCCCCTATACTAGGTTATTGG
AAAATTAAGGGCCTTGTGCAACCCACTCGACTTCTTTTGGAATATCTTGAAGAAAAATATGAAGAGCATT
TGTATGAGCGCGATGAAGGTGATAAATGGCGAAACAAAAAGTTTGAATTGGGTTTGGAGTTTCCCAATCT
TCCTTATTATATTGATGGTGATGTTAAATTAACACAGTCTATGGCCATCATACGTTATATAGCTGACAAG
CACAACATGTTGGGTGGTTGTCCAAAAGAGCGTGCAGAGATTTCAATGCTTGAAGGAGCGGTTTTGGATA
TTAGATACGGTGTTTCGAGAATTGCATATAGTAAAGACTTTGAAACTCTCAAAGTTGATTTTCTTAGCAA
GCTACCTGAAATGCTGAAAATGTTCGAAGATCGTTTATGTCATAAAACATATTTAAATGGTGATCATGTA
ACCCATCCTGACTTCATGTTGTATGACGCTCTTGATGTTGTTTTATACATGGACCCAATGTGCCTGGATG
CGTTCCCAAAATTAGTTTGTTTTAAAAAACGTATTGAAGCTATCCCACAAATTGATAAGTACTTGAAATC
CAGCAAGTATATAGCATGGCCTTTGCAGGGCTGGCAAGCCACGTTTGGTGGTGGCGACCATCCTCCAAAA
TCGGATCTGGTTCCGCGTGGATCCATGGCGGCGGGTGGCAGCGATCCGCGGGCTGGCGACGTAGAGGAGG
ACGCCTCACAGCTCATCTTTCCTAAAGAGTTTGAAACAGCTGAGACACTTCTAAATTCAGAAGTTCATAT
GCTTCTGGAACATCGAAAGCAGCAGAATGAGAGTGCAGAGGACGAACAGGAGCTCTCAGAAGTCTTCATG
AAAACATTAAACTACACAGCCCGTTTCAGTCGTTTCAAAAACAGAGAGACCATTGCCAGTGTTCGTAGCT
TGCTACTCCAGAAAAAGCTTCATAAGTTTGAGTTGGCCTGTTTGGCCAACCTTTGCCCAGAGACTGCTGA
GGAGTCCAAGGCTCTAATCCCAAGCTTGGAGGGACGGTTTGAAGATGAGGAGCTGCAGCAGATTCTTGAT
GATATCCAGACAAAGCGCAGCTTTCAGTATTAAGATCCCCGGAATTCAGGAGGTAATTAAAT
[516 nt withheld, positions 1183-1698]
CACCATCACCACCATCACTAAGCGGCCGCATCGTGACTGACTGACGATCTGCCTCGCGCGTTTCGGTGAT
GACGGTGAAAACCTCTGACACATGCAGCTCCCGGAGACGGTCACAGCTTGTCTGTAAGCGGATGCCGGGA
GCAGACAAGCCCGTCAGGGCGCGTCAGCGGGTGTTGGCGGGTGTCGGGGCGCAGCCATGACCCAGTCACG
TAGCGATAGCGGAGTGTATAATTCTTGAAGACGAAAGGGCCTCGTGATACGCCTATTTTTATAGGTTAAT
GTCATGATAATAATGGTTTCTTAGACGTCAGGTGGCACTTTTCGGGGAAATGTGCGCGGAACCCCTATTT
GTTTATTTTTCTAAATACATTCAAATATGTATCCGCTCATGAGACAATAACCCTGATAAATGCTTCAATA
ATATTGAAAAAGGAAGAGTATGAGTATTCAACATTTCCGTGTCGCCCTTATTCCCTTTTTTGCGGCATTT
TGCCTTCCTGTTTTTGCTCACCCAGAAACGCTGGTGAAAGTAAAAGATGCTGAAGATCAGTTGGGTGCAC
GAGTGGGTTACATCGAACTGGATCTCAACAGCGGTAAGATCCTTGAGAGTTTTCGCCCCGAAGAACGTTT
TCCAATGATGAGCACTTTTAAAGTTCTGCTATGTGGCGCGGTATTATCCCGTGTTGACGCCGGGCAAGAG
CAACTCGGTCGCCGCATACACTATTCTCAGAATGACTTGGTTGAGTACTCACCAGTCACAGAAAAGCATC
TTACGGATGGCATGACAGTAAGAGAATTATGCAGTGCTGCCATAACCATGAGTGATAACACTGCGGCCAA
CTTACTTCTGACAACGATCGGAGGACCGAAGGAGCTAACCGCTTTTTTGCACAACATGGGGGATCATGTA
ACTCGCCTTGATCGTTGGGAACCGGAGCTGAATGAAGCCATACCAAACGACGAGCGTGACACCACGATGC
CTGCAGCAATGGCAACAACGTTGCGCAAACTATTAACTGGCGAACTACTTACTCTAGCTTCCCGGCAACA
ATTAATAGACTGGATGGAGGCGGATAAAGTTGCAGGACCACTTCTGCGCTCGGCCCTTCCGGCTGGCTGG
TTTATTGCTGATAAATCTGGAGCCGGTGAGCGTGGGTCTCGCGGTATCATTGCAGCACTGGGGCCAGATG
GTAAGCCCTCCCGTATCGTAGTTATCTACACGACGGGGAGTCAGGCAACTATGGATGAACGAAATAGACA
GATCGCTGAGATAGGTGCCTCACTGATTAAGCATTGGTAACTGTCAGACCAAGTTTACTCATATATACTT
TAGATTGATTTAAAACTTCATTTTTAATTTAAAAGGATCTAGGTGAAGATCCTTTTTGATAATCTCATGA
CCAAAATCCCTTAACGTGAGTTTTCGTTCCACTGAGCGTCAGACCCCGTAGAAAAGATCAAAGGATCTTC
TTGAGATCCTTTTTTTCTGCGCGTAATCTGCTGCTTGCAAACAAAAAAACCACCGCTACCAGCGGTGGTT
TGTTTGCCGGATCAAGAGCTACCAACTCTTTTTCCGAAGGTAACTGGCTTCAGCAGAGCGCAGATACCAA
ATACTGTCCTTCTAGTGTAGCCGTAGTTAGGCCACCACTTCAAGAACTCTGTAGCACCGCCTACATACCT
CGCTCTGCTAATCCTGTTACCAGTGGCTGCTGCCAGTGGCGATAAGTCGTGTCTTACCGGGTTGGACTCA
AGACGATAGTTACCGGATAAGGCGCAGCGGTCGGGCTGAACGGGGGGTTCGTGCACACAGCCCAGCTTGG
AGCGAACGACCTACACCGAACTGAGATACCTACAGCGTGAGCTATGAGAAAGCGCCACGCTTCCCGAAGG
GAGAAAGGCGGACAGGTATCCGGTAAGCGGCAGGGTCGGAACAGGAGAGCGCACGAGGGAGCTTCCAGGG
GGAAACGCCTGGTATCTTTATAGTCCTGTCGGGTTTCGCCACCTCTGACTTGAGCGTCGATTTTTGTGAT
GCTCGTCAGGGGGGCGGAGCCTATGGAAAAACGCCAGCAACGCGGCCTTTTTACGGTTCCTGGCCTTTTG
CTGGCCTTTTGCTCACATGTTCTTTCCTGCGTTATCCCCTGATTCTGTGGATAACCGTATTACCGCCTTT
GAGTGAGCTGATACCGCTCGCCGCAGCCGAACGACCGAGCGCAGCGAGTCAGTGAGCGAGGAAGCGGAAG
AGCGCCTGATGCGGTATTTTCTCCTTACGCATCTGTGCGGTATTTCACACCGCATAAATTCCGACACCAT
CGAATGGCGCAAAACCTTTCGCGGTATGGCATGATAGCGCCCGGAAGAGAGTCAATTCAGGGTGGTGAAT
GTGAAACCAGTAACGTTATACGATGTCGCAGAGTATGCCGGTGTCTCTTATCAGACCGTTTCCCGCGTGG
TGAACCAGGCCAGCCACGTTTCTGCGAAAACGCGGGAAAAAGTGGAAGCGGCGATGGCGGAGCTGAATTA
CATTCCCAACCGCGTGGCACAACAACTGGCGGGCAAACAGTCGTTGCTGATTGGCGTTGCCACCTCCAGT
CTGGCCCTGCACGCGCCGTCGCAAATTGTCGCGGCGATTAAATCTCGCGCCGATCAACTGGGTGCCAGCG
TGGTGGTGTCGATGGTAGAACGAAGCGGCGTCGAAGCCTGTAAAGCGGCGGTGCACAATCTTCTCGCGCA
ACGCGTCAGTGGGCTGATCATTAACTATCCGCTGGATGACCAGGATGCCATTGCTGTGGAAGCTGCCTGC
ACTAATGTTCCGGCGTTATTTCTTGATGTCTCTGACCAGACACCCATCAACAGTATTATTTTCTCCCATG
AAGACGGTACGCGACTGGGCGTGGAGCATCTGGTCGCATTGGGTCACCAGCAAATCGCGCTGTTAGCGGG
CCCATTAAGTTCTGTCTCGGCGCGTCTGCGTCTGGCTGGCTGGCATAAATATCTCACTCGCAATCAAATT
CAGCCGATAGCGGAACGGGAAGGCGACTGGAGTGCCATGTCCGGTTTTCAACAAACCATGCAAATGCTGA
ATGAGGGCATCGTTCCCACTGCGATGCTGGTTGCCAACGATCAGATGGCGCTGGGCGCAATGCGCGCCAT
TACCGAGTCCGGGCTGCGCGTTGGTGCGGATATCTCGGTAGTGGGATACGACGATACCGAAGACAGCTCA
TGTTATATCCCGCCGTTAACCACCATCAAACAGGATTTTCGCCTGCTGGGGCAAACCAGCGTGGACCGCT
TGCTGCAACTCTCTCAGGGCCAGGCGGTGAAGGGCAATCAGCTGTTGCCCGTCTCACTGGTGAAAAGAAA
AACCACCCTGGCGCCCAATACGCAAACCGCCTCTCCCCGCGCGTTGGCCGATTCATTAATGCAGCTGGCA
CGACAGGTTTCCCGACTGGAAAGCGGGCAGTGAGCGCAACGCAATTAATGTAAGTTAGCTCACTCATTAG
GCACCCCAGGCTTTACACTTTATGCTTCCGGCTCGTATGTTGTGTGGAATTGTGAGCGGATAACAATTTC
ACACAGGAAACAGCTATGACCATGATTACGGATTCACTGGCCGTCGTTTTACAACGTCGTGACTGGGAAA
ACCCTGGCGTTACCCAACTTAATCGCCTTGCAGCACATCCCCCTTTCGCCAGCTGGCGTAATAGCGAAGA
GGCCCGCACCGATCGCCCTTCCCAACAGTTGCGCAGCCTGAATGGCGAATGGCGCTTTGCCTGGTTTCCG
GCACCAGAAGCGGTGCCGGAAAGCTGGCTGGAGTGCGATCTTCCTGAGGCCGATACTGTCGTCGTCCCCT
CAAACTGGCAGATGCACGGTTACGATGCGCCCATCTACACCAACGTGACCTATCCCATTACGGTCAATCC
GCCGTTTGTTCCCACGGAGAATCCGACGGGTTGTTACTCGCTCACATTTAATGTTGATGAAAGCTGGCTA
CAGGAAGGCCAGACGCGAATTATTTTTGATGGCGTTGGAATTAGCTTATCGACTGCACGGTGCACCAATG
CTTCTGGCGTCAGGCAGCCATCGGAAGCTGTGGTATGGCTGTGCAGGTCGTAAATCACTGCATAATTCGT
GTCGCTCAAGGCGCACTCCCGTTCTGGATAATGTTTTTTGCGCCGACATCATAACGGTTCTGGCAAATAT
TCTGAAATGAGCTGTTGACAATTAATCATCGGCTCGTATAATG
